Addgene plasmid #183391: pMSCV-IRES-GFP-Mouse-caspase-1/11a
Purpose: Expression of mammalian inflammatory caspase gene in mammalian cells by retroviral transduction
Depositing lab: Jonathan Kagan. Depositing organization: Boston Children's Hospital. Publication: Evolution-inspired redesign of the LPS receptor caspase-4 into an interleukin-1beta converting enzyme. Devant P, Cao A, Kagan JC. Sci Immunol. 2021 Aug 10;6(62). doi: 10.1126/sciimmunol.abh3567. PubMed 34734155.
Backbone
  Vector backbone: pMSCV-IRES-EGFP
  Backbone size w/o insert (bp): 6400
  Vector type: Retroviral
Growth in bacteria
  Bacterial resistance: Ampicillin, 100 μg/mL
  Growth temperature: 37°C
  Growth strain: NEB Stable
  Copy number: High Copy
Gene/Insert
  Gene/Insert name: CARD domain of mouse caspase-1 fused to catalytic domain of mouse caspase-11 (alt names: mCARD1/mEnz11; mouse caspase-1/11a)
  Species: M. musculus (mouse), Synthetic
  Insert size (bp): 1200
  Entrez Gene: Casp1 (a.k.a. ICE, Il1bc)
  Promoter: MESV
  Tag / fusion protein: Myc (N terminal on insert)
  Cloning method: Restriction Enzyme; 5′ cloning site NotI (not destroyed); 3′ cloning site SalI (not destroyed)
  Sequencing primers: 5′ MSCV-fwd; 3′ MSCV-rev
Terms and licenses: Academic/Nonprofit Terms; Industry Terms: Not Available to Industry
How to cite: pMSCV-IRES-GFP-Mouse-caspase-1/11a was a gift from Jonathan Kagan (Addgene plasmid # 183391 ; http://n2t.net/addgene:183391 ; RRID:Addgene_183391)
