[The description below was written by a language model from this plasmid's Addgene catalogue record and pLannotate feature annotations shown in this document.]
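Description:
pMSCV-IRES-GFP-Mouse-caspase-1/11a is a gammaretroviral transfer plasmid built on the pMSCV-IRES-EGFP backbone, intended for expressing a chimeric mouse inflammatory caspase in mammalian cells by retroviral transduction. In bacteria it is maintained through a high-copy ColE1/pUC-type origin and selected with ampicillin via the β-lactamase gene. The annotated sequence also carries short, non-functional remnants of older cloning vectors (fragments of lacI, lacZα, rop, bom, the tetracycline resistance gene and MLV env) that have no role in the payload.

The viral cassette is flanked by 5' and 3' long terminal repeats from murine embryonic stem cell virus. The 5' LTR serves as the promoter for the genomic transcript, and it is followed by the MESV Ψ packaging signal and a truncated, start-codon-less gag segment that extends this signal so the RNA can be loaded into virions when packaging functions are supplied in trans. Downstream, cloned between NotI and SalI sites, is a synthetic open reading frame of about 1.2 kb encoding the CARD domain of mouse caspase-1 fused to the catalytic domain of mouse caspase-11, with an N-terminal Myc tag. The automated annotation recognises only the caspase-11 (Casp4) portion and does not mark the CARD segment or the tag. An EMCV IRES then drives translation of EGFP from the same transcript, so green fluorescence identifies transduced cells that also express the chimera. According to the record, the construct comes from work on the evolution and re-engineering of inflammatory caspases involved in LPS sensing and interleukin-1β processing, where such domain swaps allow CARD and enzymatic-domain functions to be separated.
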