Features (pLannotate 1.2.2; 20 found; start..end, strand, type, name):
    275..1318    +  CDS            Casp4 (fragment): CASP4_MOUSE - Also known as Casp11 From Mus musculus (Mouse).
   1322..1355    -  misc_feature   MCS (fragment): pBluescript multiple cloning site
   1457..1919    +  misc_feature   IRES: internal ribosome entry site (IRES) of the encephalomyocarditis virus (EMCV)
   1933..2652    +  CDS            EGFP: the original enhanced GFP (Yang et al., 1996) mammalian codon-optimized
   2714..3228    +  LTR            3' LTR: 3' long terminal repeat from murine embryonic stem cell virus
   3390..3406    -  protein_bind   lac operator: The lac repressor binds to the lac operator to inhibit transcription in E. coli. This inhibition can be relieved by adding lactose or isopropyl-β-D-thiogalactopyranoside (IPTG). lac repressor encoded by lacI
   3414..3444    -  promoter       lac promoter: promoter for the E. coli lac operon
   3459..3480    -  protein_bind   CAP binding site: CAP binding activates transcription in the presence of cAMP. E. coli catabolite activator protein
   3493..3585    -  CDS            lacI (fragment): lac repressor; lacI; The lac repressor binds to the lac operator to inhibit transcription in E. coli. This inhibition can be relieved by adding lactose or isopropyl-β-D-thiogalactopyranoside (IPTG).
   3768..4356    -  rep_origin     ori: high-copy-number ColE1/pMB1/pBR322/pUC origin of replication
   4527..5387    -  CDS            AmpR: β-lactamase; bla; confers resistance to ampicillin, carbenicillin, and related antibiotics
   5388..5492    -  promoter       AmpR promoter: bla
   5587..5622    +  CDS            rop (fragment): Rop protein, which maintains plasmids at low copy number; rop
   5724..5823    +  misc_feature   bom (fragment): basis of mobility region from pBR322
   5829..5978    -  CDS            lacZα (fragment): LacZα fragment of β-galactosidase; lacZ fragment
   5978..6179    -  CDS            TcR (fragment): tetracycline efflux protein; tet; confers resistance to tetracycline
   6180..6278    +  CDS            env (fragment): murine leukemia virus gPr80 envelope polyprotein precursor; env; proteolytically cleaved into gp70SU and p15TM subunits
   6320..6836    +  LTR            5' LTR: 5' long terminal repeat from murine embryonic stem cell virus
   6900..7241    +  misc_feature   MESV Ψ: packaging signal of murine embryonic stem cell virus
   7308..128     +  CDS            gag (truncated) (across the origin): truncated Moloney murine leukemia virus (MMLV) gag gene lacking the start codon
>Addgene plasmid #183391 | pMSCV-IRES-GFP-Mouse-caspase-1/11a | addgene full sequence | sequence record 361183 | Addgene NGS Result
AGCCCTTTGTACACCCTAAGCCTCCGCCTCCTCTTCCTCCATCCGCCCCGTCTCTCCCCCTTGAACCTCC
TCGTTCGACCCCGCCTCGATCCTCCCTTTATCCAGCCCTCACTCCTTCTCTAGGCGCCGGAATTAGATCT
CTCGAGATCGATGCGGCCGCGCCACCATGGAACAAAAACTCATCTCAGAAGAGGATCTGATGGCTGACAA
GATCCTGAGGGCCAAACGAAAGCAGTTTATCAACTCTGTTTCCATCGGCACAATCAACGGTTTGCTCGAT
GAACTCCTTGAGAAGAGAGTGTTGAATCAAGAGGAAATGGATAAGATTAAACTCGCCAACATAACTGCTA
TGGATAAGGCCAGGGATCTCTGCGATCATGTTTCCAAAAAAGGACCACAAGCATCTCAGATTTTCATTAC
ATATATTTGTAATGAAGACTGCTATCTTGCAGGGATACTTGAATTGCAATCCATGGAGGAACCAGAAGAA
TCATTGAACACTCTCAAGCTTTGTTCCCCTGAAGAGTTCACAAGGCTTTGCAGAGAAAAGACACAAGAAA
TTTACCCAATAAAGGAGGCCAATGGCCGTACACGAAAGGCTCTTATCATATGCAATACAGAGTTCAAACA
TCTCTCACTGAGGTATGGGGCTAAATTTGACATCATTGGTATGAAAGGCCTTCTTGAAGACTTAGGCTAC
GATGTGGTGGTGAAAGAGGAGCTTACAGCAGAGGGCATGGAGTCAGAGATGAAAGACTTTGCTGCACTCT
CAGAACACCAGACATCAGACAGCACATTCCTGGTGCTAATGTCTCATGGCACACTGCATGGCATTTGTGG
AACAATGCACAGTGAAAAAACTCCAGATGTGCTACAGTATGATACCATCTATCAGATATTCAACAATTGC
CACTGTCCAGGTCTACGAGACAAACCCAAAGTCATCATTGTGCAGGCCTGCAGAGGTGGGAACTCTGGAG
AAATGTGGATCAGAGAGTCTTCAAAACCCCAGTTGTGCAGAGGTGTAGATCTACCTAGGAATATGGAAGC
TGATGCTGTCAAGCTGAGCCACGTGGAGAAGGACTTCATTGCCTTCTACTCTACAACCCCACATCACTTG
TCCTACCGAGACAAAACAGGAGGCTCTTACTTCATCACTAGACTCATTTCCTGCTTCCGGAAACATGCTT
GCTCTTGTCATCTCTTTGATATATTCCTGAAGGTGCAACAATCATTTGAAAAGGCAAGTATTCATTCCCA
GATGCCCACCATTGATCGGGCAACCTTGACAAGATATTTCTACCTCTTTCCTGGCAACTGAGTCGACGGT
ATCGATAAGCTTGATATCGAATTCCGCCCCCCCCCCTAACGTTACTGGCCGAAGCCGCTTGGAATAAGGC
CGGTGTGCGTTTGTCTATATGTTATTTTCCACCATATTGCCGTCTTTTGGCAATGTGAGGGCCCGGAAAC
CTGGCCCTGTCTTCTTGACGAGCATTCCTAGGGGTCTTTCCCCTCTCGCCAAAGGAATGCAAGGTCTGTT
GAATGTCGTGAAGGAAGCAGTTCCTCTGGAAGCTTCTTGAAGACAAACAACGTCTGTAGCGACCCTTTGC
AGGCAGCGGAACCCCCCACCTGGCGACAGGTGCCTCTGCGGCCAAAAGCCACGTGTATAAGATACACCTG
CAAAGGCGGCACAACCCCAGTGCCACGTTGTGAGTTGGATAGTTGTGGAAAGAGTCAAATGGCTCTCCTC
AAGCGTATTCAACAAGGGGCTGAAGGATGCCCAGAAGGTACCCCATTGTATGGGATCTGATCTGGGGCCT
CGGTGCACATGCTTTACATGTGTTTAGTCGAGGTTAAAAAAACGTCTAGGCCCCCCGAACCACGGGGACG
TGGTTTTCCTTTGAAAAACACGATGATAATATGGCCACAACCATGGTGAGCAAGGGCGAGGAGCTGTTCA
CCGGGGTGGTGCCCATCCTGGTCGAGCTGGACGGCGACGTAAACGGCCACAAGTTCAGCGTGTCTGGCGA
GGGCGAGGGCGATGCCACCTACGGCAAGCTGACCCTGAAGTTCATCTGCACCACCGGCAAGCTGCCCGTG
CCCTGGCCCACCCTCGTGACCACCCTGACCTACGGCGTGCAGTGCTTCAGCCGCTACCCCGACCACATGA
AGCAGCACGACTTCTTCAAGTCCGCCATGCCCGAAGGCTACGTCCAGGAGCGCACCATCTTCTTCAAGGA
CGACGGCAACTACAAGACCCGCGCCGAGGTGAAGTTCGAGGGCGACACCCTGGTGAACCGCATCGAGCTG
AAGGGCATCGACTTCAAGGAGGACGGCAACATCCTGGGGCACAAGCTGGAGTACAACTACAACAGCCACA
ACGTCTATATCATGGCCGACAAGCAGAAGAACGGCATCAAGGCGAACTTCAAGATCCGCCACAACATCGA
GGACGGCAGCGTGCAGCTCGCCGACCACTACCAGCAGAACACCCCCATCGGCGACGGCCCCGTGCTGCTG
CCCGACAACCACTACCTGAGCACCCAGTCCGCCCTGAGCAAAGACCCCAACGAGAAGCGCGATCACATGG
TCCTGCTGGAGTTCGTGACCGCCGCCGGGATCACTCTCGGCATGGACGAGCTGTACAAGTAATGAATTAA
TTAAGAATTCGATAAAATAAAAGATTTTATTTAGTCTCCAGAAAAAGGGGGGAATGAAAGACCCCACCTG
TAGGTTTGGCAAGCTAGCTTAAGTAACGCCATTTTGCAAGGCATGGAAAATACATAACTGAGAATAGAGA
AGTTCAGATCAAGGTTAGGAACAGAGAGACAGCAGAATATGGGCCAAACAGGATATCTGTGGTAAGCAGT
TCCTGCCCCGGCTCAGGGCCAAGAACAGATGGTCCCCAGATGCGGTCCCGCCCTCAGCAGTTTCTAGAGA
ACCATCAGATGTTTCCAGGGTGCCCCAAGGACCTGAAATGACCCTGTGCCTTATTTGAACTAACCAATCA
GTTCGCTTCTCGCTTCTGTTCGCGCGCTTCTGCTCCCCGAGCTCAATAAAAGAGCCCACAACCCCTCACT
CGGCGCGCCAGTCCTCCGATAGACTGCGTCGCCCGGGTACCCGTGTATCCAATAAACCCTCTTGCAGTTG
CATCCGACTTGTGGTCTCGCTGTTCCTTGGGAGGGTCTCCTCTGAGTGATTGACTACCCGTCAGCGGGGG
TCTTTCATGGGTAACAGTTTCTTGAAGTTGGAGAACAACATTCTGAGGGTAGGAGTCGAATATTAAGTAA
TCCTGACTCAATTAGCCACTGTTTTGAATCCACATACTCCAATACTCCTGAAATAGTTCATTATGGACAG
CGCAGAAAGAGCTGGGGAGAATTGTGAAATTGTTATCCGCTCACAATTCCACACAACATACGAGCCGGAA
GCATAAAGTGTAAAGCCTGGGGTGCCTAATGAGTGAGCTAACTCACATTAATTGCGTTGCGCTCACTGCC
CGCTTTCCAGTCGGGAAACCTGTCGTGCCAGCTGCATTAATGAATCGGCCAACGCGCGGGGAGAGGCGGT
TTGCGTATTGGGCGCTCTTCCGCTTCCTCGCTCACTGACTCGCTGCGCTCGGTCGTTCGGCTGCGGCGAG
CGGTATCAGCTCACTCAAAGGCGGTAATACGGTTATCCACAGAATCAGGGGATAACGCAGGAAAGAACAT
GTGAGCAAAAGGCCAGCAAAAGGCCAGGAACCGTAAAAAGGCCGCGTTGCTGGCGTTTTTCCATAGGCTC
CGCCCCCCTGACGAGCATCACAAAAATCGACGCTCAAGTCAGAGGTGGCGAAACCCGACAGGACTATAAA
GATACCAGGCGTTTCCCCCTGGAAGCTCCCTCGTGCGCTCTCCTGTTCCGACCCTGCCGCTTACCGGATA
CCTGTCCGCCTTTCTCCCTTCGGGAAGCGTGGCGCTTTCTCATAGCTCACGCTGTAGGTATCTCAGTTCG
GTGTAGGTCGTTCGCTCCAAGCTGGGCTGTGTGCACGAACCCCCCGTTCAGCCCGACCGCTGCGCCTTAT
CCGGTAACTATCGTCTTGAGTCCAACCCGGTAAGACACGACTTATCGCCACTGGCAGCAGCCACTGGTAA
CAGGATTAGCAGAGCGAGGTATGTAGGCGGTGCTACAGAGTTCTTGAAGTGGTGGCCTAACTACGGCTAC
ACTAGAAGAACAGTATTTGGTATCTGCGCTCTGCTGAAGCCAGTTACCTTCGGAAAAAGAGTTGGTAGCT
CTTGATCCGGCAAACAAACCACCGCTGGTAGCGGTGGTTTTTTTGTTTGCAAGCAGCAGATTACGCGCAG
AAAAAAAGGATCTCAAGAAGATCCTTTGATCTTTTCTACGGGGTCTGACGCTCAGTGGAACGAAAACTCA
CGTTAAGGGATTTTGGTCATGAGATTATCAAAAAGGATCTTCACCTAGATCCTTTTAAATTAAAAATGAA
GTTTTAAATCAATCTAAAGTATATATGAGTAAACTTGGTCTGACAGTTACCAATGCTTAATCAGTGAGGC
ACCTATCTCAGCGATCTGTCTATTTCGTTCATCCATAGTTGCCTGACTCCCCGTCGTGTAGATAACTACG
ATACGGGAGGGCTTACCATCTGGCCCCAGTGCTGCAATGATACCGCGAGACCCACGCTCACCGGCTCCAG
ATTTATCAGCAATAAACCAGCCAGCCGGAAGGGCCGAGCGCAGAAGTGGTCCTGCAACTTTATCCGCCTC
CATCCAGTCTATTAATTGTTGCCGGGAAGCTAGAGTAAGTAGTTCGCCAGTTAATAGTTTGCGCAACGTT
GTTGCCATTGCTACAGGCATCGTGGTGTCACGCTCGTCGTTTGGTATGGCTTCATTCAGCTCCGGTTCCC
AACGATCAAGGCGAGTTACATGATCCCCCATGTTGTGCAAAAAAGCGGTTAGCTCCTTCGGTCCTCCGAT
CGTTGTCAGAAGTAAGTTGGCCGCAGTGTTATCACTCATGGTTATGGCAGCACTGCATAATTCTCTTACT
GTCATGCCATCCGTAAGATGCTTTTCTGTGACTGGTGAGTACTCAACCAAGTCATTCTGAGAATAGTGTA
TGCGGCGACCGAGTTGCTCTTGCCCGGCGTCAATACGGGATAATACCGCGCCACATAGCAGAACTTTAAA
AGTGCTCATCATTGGAAAACGTTCTTCGGGGCGAAAACTCTCAAGGATCTTACCGCTGTTGAGATCCAGT
TCGATGTAACCCACTCGTGCACCCAACTGATCTTCAGCATCTTTTACTTTCACCAGCGTTTCTGGGTGAG
CAAAAACAGGAAGGCAAAATGCCGCAAAAAAGGGAATAAGGGCGACACGGAAATGTTGAATACTCATACT
CTTCCTTTTTCAATATTATTGAAGCATTTATCAGGGTTATTGTCTCATGAGCGGATACATATTTGAATGT
ATTTAGAAAAATAAACAAATAGGGGTTCCGCGCACATTTCCCCGAAAAGTGCCACCTGACGTCTAAGAAA
CCATTATTATCATGACATTAACCTATAAAAATAGGCGTATCACGAGGCCCTTTCGTCTCGCGCGTTTCGG
TGATGACGGTGAAAACCTCTGACACATGCAGCTCCCGGAGACGGTCACAGCTTGTCTGTAAGCGGATGCC
GGGAGCAGACAAGCCCGTCAGGGCGCGTCAGCGGGTGTTGGCGGGTGTCGGGGCTGGCTTAACTATGCGG
CATCAGAGCAGATTGTACTGAGAGTGCACCATATGCGGTGTGAAATACCGCACAGATGCGTAAGGAGAAA
ATACCGCATCAGGCGCCATTCGCCATTCAGGCTGCGCAACTGTTGGGAAGGGCGATCGGTGCGGGCCTCT
TCGCTATTACGCCAGCTGGCGAAAGGGGGATGTGCTGCAAGGCGATTAAGTTGGGTAACGCCAGGGTTTT
CCCAGTCACGACGTTGTAAAACGACGGCGCAAGGAATGGTGCATGCAAGGAGATGGCGCCCAACAGTCCC
CCGGCCACGGGGCCTGCCACCATACCCACGCCGAAACAAGCGCTCATGAGCCCGAAGTGGCGAGCCCGAT
CTTCCCCATCGGTGATGTCGGCGATATAGGCGCCAGCAACCGCACCTGTGGCGCCGGTGATGCCGGCCAC
GATGCGTCCGGCGTAGAGGCGATTAGTCCAATTTGTTAAAGACAGGATATCAGTGGTCCAGGCTCTAGTT
TTGACTCAACAATATCACCAGCTGAAGCCTATAGAGTACGAGCCATAGATAAAATAAAAGATTTTATTTA
GTCTCCAGAAAAAGGGGGGAATGAAAGACCCCACCTGTAGGTTTGGCAAGCTAGCTTAAGTAACGCCATT
TTGCAAGGCATGGAAAATACATAACTGAGAATAGAGAAGTTCAGATCAAGGTTAGGAACAGAGAGACAGC
AGAATATGGGCCAAACAGGATATCTGTGGTAAGCAGTTCCTGCCCCGGCTCAGGGCCAAGAACAGATGGT
CCCCAGATGCGGTCCCGCCCTCAGCAGTTTCTAGAGAACCATCAGATGTTTCCAGGGTGCCCCAAGGACC
TGAAATGACCCTGTGCCTTATTTGAACTAACCAATCAGTTCGCTTCTCGCTTCTGTTCGCGCGCTTCTGC
TCCCCGAGCTCAATAAAAGAGCCCACAACCCCTCACTCGGCGCGCCAGTCCTCCGATAGACTGCGTCGCC
CGGGTACCCGTATTCCCAATAAAGCCTCTTGCTGTTTGCATCCGAATCGTGGACTCGCTGATCCTTGGGA
GGGTCTCCTCAGATTGATTGACTGCCCACCTCGGGGGTCTTTCATTTGGAGGTTCCACCGAGATTTGGAG
ACCCCTGCCCAGGGACCACCGACCCCCCCGCCGGGAGGTAAGCTGGCCAGCGGTCGTTTCGTGTCTGTCT
CTGTCTTTGTGCGTGTTTGTGCCGGCATCTAATGTTTGCGCCTGCGTCTGTACTAGTTAGCTAACTAGCT
CTGTATCTGGCGGACCCGTGGTGGAACTGACGAGTTCTGAACACCCGGCCGCAACCCTGGGAGACGTCCC
AGGGACTTTGGGGGCCGTTTTTGTGGCCCGACCTGAGGAAGGGAGTCGATGTGGAATCCGACCCCGTCAG
GATATGTGGTTCTGGTAGGAGACGAGAACCTAAAACAGTTCCCGCCTCCGTCTGAATTTTTGCTTTCGGT
TTGGAACCGAAGCCGCGCGTCTTGTCTGCTGCAGCGCTGCAGCATCGTTCTGTGTTGTCTCTGTCTGACT
GTGTTTCTGTATTTGTCTGAAAATTAGGGCCAGACTGTTACCACTCCCTTAAGTTTGACCTTAGGTCACT
GGAAAGATGTCGAGCGGATCGCTCACAACCAGTCGGTAGATGTCAAGAAGAGACGTTGGGTTACCTTCTG
CTCTGCAGAATGGCCAACCTTTAACGTCGGATGGCCGCGAGACGGCACCTTTAACCGAGACCTCATCACC
CAGGTTAAGATCAAGGTCTTTTCACCTGGCCCGCATGGACACCCAGACCAGGTCCCCTACATCGTGACCT
GGGAAGCCTTGGCTTTTGACCCCCCTCCCTGGGTCA
